Addgene plasmid #165779: p3xP3
Purpose: 3xP3 eye driver enhancer element, requires promoter element for function
Depositing lab: Koen Venken. Depositing organization: Baylor College of Medicine. Publication: Multiplexed drug-based selection and counterselection genetic manipulations in Drosophila. Matinyan N, Karkhanis MS, Gonzalez Y, Jain A, Saltzman A, Malovannaya A, Sarrion-Perdigones A, Dierick HA, Venken KJT. Cell Rep. 2021 Sep 14;36(11):109700. doi: 10.1016/j.celrep.2021.109700. PubMed 34525356.
Backbone
  Vector backbone: pUPD2
  Backbone size w/o insert (bp): 2955
  Vector type: Insect Expression
Growth in bacteria
  Bacterial resistance: Chloramphenicol, 25 μg/mL
  Growth temperature: 37°C
  Growth strain: DH10B
  Copy number: High Copy
Gene/Insert
  Gene/Insert name: 3xP3
  Species: D. melanogaster (fly)
  Insert size (bp): 76
  Cloning method: Restriction Enzyme; 5′ cloning site Unknown (unknown if destroyed)
Terms and licenses: Academic/Nonprofit Terms; Industry Terms: Not Available to Industry
Depositor comments: Enhancer
How to cite: p3xP3 was a gift from Koen Venken (Addgene plasmid # 165779 ; http://n2t.net/addgene:165779 ; RRID:Addgene_165779)
