[The description below was written by a language model from this plasmid's Addgene catalogue record and pLannotate feature annotations shown in this document.]
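Description:
p3xP3 is a small part-donor plasmid built on the pUPD2 backbone, a universal domesticator-type entry vector used in modular (GoldenBraid-style) DNA assembly. Its catalogued vector type is insect expression. It carries a single short insert, the 76 bp 3xP3 element listed as deriving from Drosophila melanogaster. 3xP3 is an artificial enhancer made of three tandem binding sites for the Pax-6/Eyeless transcription factor, and it drives expression in the eye and other photoreceptor-associated tissues. The record stresses that this plasmid holds the enhancer alone. It has no activity until it is joined to a basal promoter, and the plasmid contains no promoter, reporter or coding sequence for use in flies.

The feature table covers only backbone elements and does not mark 3xP3 itself. The insert most likely lies in the unannotated stretch between the flanking T7 and SP6 phage promoters, next to a residual lacZα fragment left over from the vector's blue/white screening cassette. A high-copy ColE1/pUC-type origin replicates the plasmid in E. coli, and the cat gene under its native promoter provides chloramphenicol selection. An f1 origin and a fragment of the tet promoter are also present. The sequenced record is 2,423 nt, which is shorter than the stated backbone size of 2,955 bp. This would fit replacement of the lacZ stuffer by the small insert, though the record does not explain the difference.

The plasmid was deposited with work on drug-based selection and counterselection in Drosophila. It serves as a reusable enhancer module to be combined with promoter and marker parts, for example when building eye-expressed transgenesis markers.
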