Features (pLannotate 1.2.2; 8 found; start..end, strand, type, name):
     12..33      -  CDS            lacZα (fragment): LacZα fragment of β-galactosidase; lacZ fragment
     36..54      +  promoter       T7 promoter: promoter for bacteriophage T7 RNA polymerase
    218..236     -  promoter       SP6 promoter: promoter for bacteriophage SP6 RNA polymerase
    383..971     -  rep_origin     ori: high-copy-number ColE1/pMB1/pBR322/pUC origin of replication
   1086..1188    +  promoter       cat promoter: promoter of the E. coli cat gene encoding chloramphenicol acetyltransferase
   1189..1845    +  CDS            cat: CAT_ECOLX - Experimental evidence at protein level: Swiss-Prot protein existence level 1. This enzyme is an effector of chloramphenicol resistance in bacteria. From Escherichia coli. This protein is used as a marker in many commonly used cloning vectors, such as pACYC184.
   1933..1950    -  promoter       tet promoter (fragment): E. coli promoter for tetracycline efflux protein gene
   1961..2416    +  rep_origin     f1 ori (sequence partly withheld): f1 bacteriophage origin of replication; arrow indicates direction of (+) strand synthesis
>Addgene plasmid #165779 | p3xP3 | addgene full sequence | sequence record 345197 | Addgene NGS Result
GTAGAAACGCATGTAAAACGACGGCCAGTGAATTGTAATACGACTCACTATAGGGTGAATTCCGCTTAGG
ACCTTAGATATTGATCTCAAGGTCTCGGGGAGAGGGTTCGAAATCGATAAGCTTGGATCCTAATTGAATT
AGCTCTAATTGAATTAGTCTCTAATTGAATTAGATCCCTCCCGAGACCACTCATCGCCCAATCACTAGTG
AATTCGTTCTATAGTGTCACCTAAATACCATAGAGCCGTTGGTCATAGCTGTTTCCTGTCCAGGCATCAT
GACACGGTTATCCACAGAATCAGGGGATAACGCAGGAAAGAACATGTGAGCAAAAGGCCAGCAAAAGGCC
AGGAACCGTAAAAAGGCCGCGTTGCTGGCGTTTTTCCATAGGCTCCGCCCCCCTGACGAGCATCACAAAA
ATCGACGCTCAAGTCAGAGGTGGCGAAACCCGACAGGACTATAAAGATACCAGGCGTTTCCCCCTGGAAG
CTCCCTCGTGCGCTCTCCTGTTCCGACCCTGCCGCTTACCGGATACCTGTCCGCCTTTCTCCCTTCGGGA
AGCGTGGCGCTTTCTCATAGCTCACGCTGTAGGTATCTCAGTTCGGTGTAGGTCGTTCGCTCCAAGCTGG
GCTGTGTGCACGAACCCCCCGTTCAGCCCGACCGCTGCGCCTTATCCGGTAACTATCGTCTTGAGTCCAA
CCCGGTAAGACACGACTTATCGCCACTGGCAGCAGCCACTGGTAACAGGATTAGCAGAGCGAGGTATGTA
GGCGGTGCTACAGAGTTCTTGAAGTGGTGGCCTAACTACGGCTACACTAGAAGAACAGTATTTGGTATCT
GCGCTCTGCTGAAGCCAGTTACCTTCGGAAAAAGAGTTGGTAGCTCTTGATCCGGCAAACAAACCACCGC
TGGTAGCGGTGGTTTTTTTGTTTGCAAGCAGCAGATTACGCGCAGAAAAAAAGGATCTCAAGAAGATCCT
TTGATCTTTTCTACGGGGTCTGACGCTCAGTGGAACGAAAACTCACGTTAAGGGATTTTGGTCATGAGAT
TATCAAAAAGGATCTTCACCTAGATCCTTTTGTGATGATCGGCACGTAAGAGGTTCCAACTTTCACCATA
ATGAAATAAGATCACTACCGGGCGTATTTTTTGAGTTATCGAGATTTTCAGGAGCTAAGGAAGCTAAAAT
GGAGAAAAAAATCACTGGATATACCACCGTTGATATATCCCAATGGCATCGTAAAGAACATTTTGAGGCA
TTTCAGTCAGTTGCTCAATGTACCTATAACCAGACCGTTCAGCTGGATATTACGGCCTTTTTAAAGACCG
TAAAGAAAAATAAGCACAAGTTTTATCCGGCCTTTATTCACATTCTTGCCCGCCTGATGAATGCTCATCC
GGAATTCCGTATGGCAATGAAAGACGGTGAGCTGGTGATATGGGATAGTGTTCACCCTTGTTACACCGTT
TTCCATGAGCAAACTGAAACGTTTTCATCGCTCTGGAGTGAATACCACGACGATTTCCGGCAGTTTCTAC
ACATATATTCGCAAGATGTGGCGTGTTACGGTGAAAACCTGGCCTATTTCCCTAAAGGGTTTATTGAGAA
TATGTTTTTCGTGTCAGCCAATCCCTGGGTGAGTTTCACCAGTTTTGATTTAAACGTGGCCAATATGGAC
AACTTCTTCGCCCCCGTTTTCACCATGGGCAAATATTATACGCAAGGCGACAAGGTGCTGATGCCGCTGG
CGATTCAGGTTCATCATGCCGTTTGTGATGGCTTCCATGTCGGCAGAATGCTTAATGAATTACAACAGTA
CTGCGATGAGTGGCAGGGCGGGGCGTAATTTTTTTAAGGCAGTTATTGGTGCCCTTAAACGCCTGGTTGC
TACGCCTGAATAAGTGATAATAAGCGGATGAATGGCAGAAATTCGATGATAAGCTGTCAAACATGATGT
[125 nt withheld, positions 1960-2084]
C
[91 nt withheld, positions 2086-2176]
AGGGTGATGGTTCACGTAGTGGGCCAGCGCCCTGATAGACGGTTTTTCGCCCTTTGACGTTGGAGTCCAC
GTTCTTT
[37 nt withheld, positions 2254-2290]
ACCCTATCTCGGTCTATTCTTTTGATTTATAAGGGATTTTGCCGATTTCGGCCTATTGGTTAAAAAATGA
GCTGATTTAACAAAAATTTAACGCGAATTTTAACAAAATATTAACGCTTACAATTTTAACATT
